>Addgene plasmid #114224 | pMXLC_aFq | addgene full sequence | sequence record 224804 | Addgene NGS Result
CACTCTGTGACTTGGTCTCAAGGTGGAGTGAGACCGGCCTAGCAGGTGTGAGTTTGCAGCTGGCACGACA
GGTTTCCCGACTGGAAAGCGGGCAGTGAGCGCAACGCAATTAATGTGAGTTAGCTCACTCATTAGGCACC
CCAGGCTTTACACTTTATGCTTCCGGCTCGTATGTTGTGTGGAATTGTGAGCGGATAACAATTTCACACA
GGAAACAGCTATGACCATGATTACGCCAAGCTTGCATGCCTGCAGGTCGACTCTAGAGGATCCCCGGGTA
CCGAGCTCGAATTCACTGGCCGTCGTTTTACAACGTCGTGACTGGGAAAACCCTGGCGTTACCCAACTTA
ATCGCCTTGCAGCACATCCCCCTTTCGCCAGCTGGCGTAATAGCGAAGAGGCCCGCACCGATCGCCCTTC
CCAACAGTTGCGCAGCCTGAATGGCGAATGGCGCCTGATGCGGTATTTTCTCCTTACGCATCTGTGCGGT
ATTTCACACCGCATATGGTGCACTCTCAGTACAATCTGCTCTGATGCCGCATAGTTAAGCCAGCCCCGAC
ACCCGCCAACACCCGCTGACGCGCCCTGACGGGCTTGTCTGCTCCCGGCATCCGCTTACAGACAAGCTGT
GACAAGTACCACCTGGAACGCCAAAGGTCTCACGCTTGAGACCAAGTCACGAAGTGTGCGGCCGCCTTCA
GCGGCCGCACGAATAAATACCTGTGACGGAAGATCACTTCGCAGAATAAATAAATCCTGGTGTCCCTGTT
GATACCGGGAAGCCCTGGGCCAACTTTTGGCGAAAATGAGACGTTGATCGGCACGTAAGAGGTTCCAACT
TTCACCATAATGAAATAAGATCACTACCGGGCGTATTTTTTGAGTTATCGAGATTTTCAGGAGCTAAGGA
AGCTAAAATGGAGAAAAAAATCACTGGATATACCACCGTTGATATATCCCAATGGCATCGTAAAGAACAT
TTTGAGGCATTTCAGTCAGTTGCTCAATGTACCTATAACCAGACCGTTCAGCTGGATATTACGGCCTTTT
TAAAGACCGTAAAGAAAAATAAGCACAAGTTTTATCCGGCCTTTATTCACATTCTTGCCCGCCTGATGAA
TGCTCATCCGGAGTTCCGTATGGCAATGAAAGACGGTGAGCTGGTGATATGGGATAGTGTTCACCCTTGT
TACACCGTTTTCCATGAGCAAACTGAAACGTTTTCATCGCTCTGGAGTGAATACCACGACGATTTCCGGC
AGTTTCTACACATATATTCGCAAGATGTGGCGTGTTACGGTGAAAACCTGGCCTATTTCCCTAAAGGGTT
TATTGAGAATATGTTTTTCGTCTCAGCCAATCCCTGGGTGAGTTTCACCAGTTTTGATTTAAACGTGGCC
AATATGGACAACTTCTTCGCCCCCGTTTTCACCATGGGCAAATATTATACGCAAGGCGACAAGGTGCTGA
TGCCGCTGGCGATTCAGGTTCATCATGCCGTTTGTGATGGCTTCCATGTCGGCAGAATGCTTAATGAATT
ACAACAGTACTGCGATGAGTGGCAGGGCGGGGCGTAAGAGCCTGTTTAATAAGATGATCTTCTTGAGATC
GTTTTGGTCTGCGCGTAATCTCTTGCTCTGAAAACGAAAAAACCGCCTTGCAGGGCGGTTTTTCGAAGGT
TCTCTGAGCTACCAACTCTTTGAACCGAGGTAACTGGCTTGGAGGAGCGCAGTCACCAAAACTTGTCCTT
TCAGTTTAGCCTTAACCGGCGCATGACTTCAAGACTAACTCCTCTAAATCAATTACCAGTGGCTGCTGCC
AGTGGTGCTTTTGCATGTCTTTCCGGGTTGGACTCAAGACGATAGTTACCGGATAAGGCGCAGCGGTCGG
ACTGAACGGGGGGTTCGTGCATACAGTCCAGCTTGGAGCGAACTGCCTACCCGGAACTGAGTGTCAGGCG
TGGAATGAGACAAACGCGGCCATAACAGCGGAATGACACCGGTAAACCGAAAGGCAGGAACAGGAGAGCG
CACGAGGGAGCCGCCAGGGGGAAACGCCTGGTATCTTTATAGTCCTGTCGGGTTTCGCCACCACTGATTT
GAGCGTCAGATTTCGTGATGCTTGTCAGGGGGGCGGAGCCTATGGAAAAACGGCTTTGCCGCGGCCCTCT
CACTTCCCTGTTAAGTATCTTCCTGGCATCTTCCAGGAAATCTCCGCCCCGTTCGTAAGCCATTTCCGCT
CGCCGCAGTCGAACGACCGAGCGTAGCGAGTCAGTGAGCGAGGAAGCGGAATATATCCTGTATCACATAT
TCTGCTGACGCACCGGTGCAGCCTTTTTTCTCCTGCCACATGAAGCACTTCACTGACACCCTCATCAGTG
CCAACATAGTAAGCCAGTATACACTCCGCTAGCGCGCAAGCGGCCGCA
Features (pLannotate 1.2.2; 12 found; start..end, strand, type, name):
     55..98      +  CDS            lacI (fragment): lac repressor; lacI; The lac repressor binds to the lac operator to inhibit transcription in E. coli. This inhibition can be relieved by adding lactose or isopropyl-β-D-thiogalactopyranoside (IPTG).
    111..132     +  protein_bind   CAP binding site: CAP binding activates transcription in the presence of cAMP. E. coli catabolite activator protein
    147..177     +  promoter       lac promoter: promoter for the E. coli lac operon
    185..201     +  protein_bind   lac operator: The lac repressor binds to the lac operator to inhibit transcription in E. coli. This inhibition can be relieved by adding lactose or isopropyl-β-D-thiogalactopyranoside (IPTG). lac repressor encoded by lacI
    238..294     -  misc_feature   MCS: pUC18/19 multiple cloning site
    291..448     +  CDS            lacZα (fragment): LacZα fragment of β-galactosidase; lacZ fragment
    454..553     -  misc_feature   bom (fragment): basis of mobility region from pBR322
    815..917     +  promoter       cat promoter: promoter of the E. coli cat gene encoding chloramphenicol acetyltransferase
    918..1574    +  CDS            cat: CAT_ECOLX - Experimental evidence at protein level: Swiss-Prot protein existence level 1. This enzyme is an effector of chloramphenicol resistance in bacteria. From Escherichia coli. This protein is used as a marker in many commonly used cloning vectors, such as pACYC184.
   1603..2148    +  rep_origin     p15A ori: Plasmids containing the medium-copy-number p15A origin of replication can be propagated in E. coli cells that contain a second plasmid with the ColE1 origin.
   2236..2291    +  rep_origin     RSF ori (fragment): Plasmids containing the RSF 1030 origin of replication can be propagated in E. coli cells that contain additional plasmids with compatible origins.
   2390..2411    -  misc_feature   bom (fragment): basis of mobility region from pBR322
