[The description below was written by a language model from this plasmid's Addgene catalogue record and pLannotate feature annotations shown in this document.]
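Description:
pMXLC_aFq is a small (about 2.4 kb) synthetic-biology cloning vector built on the pMXLC backbone and designed as an acceptor plasmid for MetClo, a methylase-assisted hierarchical DNA assembly method that uses a single type IIS restriction enzyme at every level of assembly. This version is set up for BsaI-based MetClo and carries the "a-q" type of adaptor sequences, which define the overhangs by which assembled fragments are joined into the vector and later released for the next assembly round. The BsaI sites and adaptor sequences themselves are not annotated in the feature table, so their exact positions are not given in the record.

The plasmid replicates in E. coli from a p15A origin, catalogued as low copy and compatible with ColE1-type plasmids. It is selected with chloramphenicol through a cat gene (chloramphenicol acetyltransferase) driven by its native cat promoter. The listed insert is a LacZalpha cassette: a CAP binding site, lac promoter and lac operator sit upstream of a pUC-type multiple cloning site and a lacZα fragment. In assembly vectors of this kind, such a cassette generally acts as a blue/white screening marker that is displaced when an assembly is inserted, so correct clones appear white on indicator plates in an α-complementing host such as the recommended DH5alpha. The short lacI, bom and RSF ori fragments in the annotation appear to be residual sequence matches rather than functional elements. The vector is typically used as a destination plasmid for building multi-part DNA constructs by MetClo.
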