Addgene plasmid #114224: pMXLC_aFq
Purpose: POC12362, MetClo assembly vector with p15A replication origin and chloramphenicol resistance for BsaI-based MetClo, adaptor sequence type a-q
Depositing lab: Christopher A. O'Callaghan. Depositing organization: University of Oxford. Publication: MetClo: methylase-assisted hierarchical DNA assembly using a single type IIS restriction enzyme. Lin D, O'Callaghan CA. Nucleic Acids Res. 2018 Jul 9. pii: 5050631. doi: 10.1093/nar/gky596. PubMed 29986052.
Backbone
  Vector backbone: pMXLC
  Vector type: Synthetic Biology
Growth in bacteria
  Bacterial resistance: Chloramphenicol, 25 μg/mL
  Growth temperature: 37°C
  Growth strain: DH5alpha
  Copy number: Low Copy
Gene/Insert
  Gene/Insert name: LacZalpha
  Species: Synthetic
  Cloning method: Restriction Enzyme; 5′ cloning site unknown (unknown if destroyed)
Terms and licenses: Academic/Nonprofit Terms; Industry Terms: Not Available to Industry
How to cite: pMXLC_aFq was a gift from Christopher A. O'Callaghan (Addgene plasmid # 114224 ; http://n2t.net/addgene:114224 ; RRID:Addgene_114224)
